Addgene plasmid #69826: FUW TetO HA-AMPKa2 WT
Purpose: Expresses AMPK alpha 1 in mammalian cells in a doxycycline inducible manner
Depositing lab: Anne Brunet. Depositing organization: Stanford University. Publication: Identification of AMPK Phosphorylation Sites Reveals a Network of Proteins Involved in Cell Invasion and Facilitates Large-Scale Substrate Prediction. Schaffer BE, Levin RS, Hertz NT, Maures TJ, Schoof ML, Hollstein PE, Benayoun BA, Banko MR, Shaw RJ, Shokat KM, Brunet A. Cell Metab. 2015 Nov 3;22(5):907-21. doi: 10.1016/j.cmet.2015.09.009. Epub 2015 Oct 8. PubMed 26456332.
Backbone
  Vector backbone: FUW TetO
  Backbone size w/o insert (bp): 8405
  Total vector size (bp): 10100
  Vector type: Mammalian Expression, Lentiviral
Growth in bacteria
  Bacterial resistance: Ampicillin, 100 μg/mL
  Growth temperature: 37°C
  Growth strain: NEB Stable
  Copy number: High Copy
Gene/Insert
  Gene/Insert name: 5'-AMP-activated protein kinase catalytic subunit alpha-2 (alt name: PRKAA2, AMPK2)
  Species: H. sapiens (human)
  GenBank ID: NM_006252.3
  Entrez Gene: PRKAA2 (a.k.a. AMPK, AMPK2, AMPKa2, PRKAA)
  Promoter: minimal CMV promoter with tetracycline operator
  Tag / fusion protein: HA (N terminal on insert)
  Cloning method: Restriction Enzyme; 5′ cloning site BstB1 (not destroyed); 3′ cloning site Pac1 (not destroyed)
  Sequencing primers: 5′ GTCAGATCGCCTGGAG; 3′ GACAACGGGCCACAACTCCTC or CAT AGC GTA AAA GGA GCA ACA TAG
Resource information
  A portion of this plasmid was derived from a plasmid made by: Backbone is from Brambrink et al, 2008
Terms and licenses: Academic/Nonprofit Terms; Industry Terms: Not Available to Industry
Depositor comments: cDNA is from the Orfeome library (Open Biosystems). Backbone is from Brambrink et al, 2008
How to cite: FUW TetO HA-AMPKa2 WT was a gift from Anne Brunet (Addgene plasmid # 69826 ; http://n2t.net/addgene:69826 ; RRID:Addgene_69826)
