[The description below was written by a language model from this plasmid's Addgene catalogue record and pLannotate feature annotations shown in this document.]
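Description:
FUW TetO HA-AMPKa2 WT is a roughly 10.1 kb HIV-1-based lentiviral transfer plasmid for doxycycline-inducible expression of the human AMPK catalytic subunit alpha-2 (PRKAA2) in mammalian cells. It is built on the FUW TetO backbone and propagated in E. coli through a high-copy ColE1/pUC-type origin with ampicillin selection. An f1 origin is also present. Outside the viral region, the backbone carries an SV40/EM7-driven bleomycin/Zeocin resistance cassette with an SV40 poly(A) signal.

Viral genomic RNA is transcribed from a CMV enhancer/promoter fused to a truncated 5' LTR. It includes the Ψ packaging signal with a gag fragment, the RRE for Rev-dependent nuclear export, and the cPPT/CTS. The 3' end is annotated as a second truncated LTR followed by a bGH poly(A) signal. Between these elements lies the payload. A tetracycline response element with seven tetO copies, joined to a minimal CMV promoter, drives the wild-type PRKAA2 coding sequence. The catalogue lists an N-terminal HA tag on the insert, though the tag is not annotated separately in the feature table. A WPRE downstream of the insert enhances transcript stability and expression.

No tetracycline transactivator is annotated on the plasmid, so induction presumably depends on one supplied separately, such as rtTA. The catalogue purpose line refers to AMPK alpha 1, but the construct name, the insert fields and the annotated coding sequence all identify the alpha-2 isoform. The cDNA is recorded as coming from an ORFeome library. The associated work concerns identification of AMPK phosphorylation substrates, which fits use of the construct for controlled expression of epitope-tagged AMPKα2 in transduced cells.
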