Features (pLannotate 1.2.2; 32 found; start..end, strand, type, name):
      7..386     +  enhancer       CMV enhancer: human cytomegalovirus immediate early enhancer
    387..586     +  promoter       CMV promoter: human cytomegalovirus (CMV) immediate early promoter
    604..784     +  LTR            5' LTR (truncated): truncated 5' long terminal repeat (LTR) from HIV-1
    831..956     +  misc_feature   HIV-1 Ψ: packaging signal of human immunodeficiency virus type 1
    940..1303    +  CDS            HIV-1 gag (fragment): gag protein from human immunodeficiency virus 1; gag
   1449..1682    +  misc_feature   RRE: The Rev response element (RRE) of HIV-1 allows for Rev-dependent mRNA export from the nucleus to the cytoplasm.
   2059..2159    +  CDS            Rev (fragment): human immunodeficiency virus 1 (HIV-1) Rev protein; rev; enhances nuclear export of unspliced and incompletely spliced viral mRNAs
   2209..2326    +  misc_feature   cPPT/CTS: central polypurine tract and central termination sequence of HIV-1
   2383..2653    +  protein_bind   tetracycline response element: contains seven copies of the tetracycline operator tetO tetracycline repressor TetR
   2664..2681    +  misc_feature   MCS (fragment): pUC18/19 multiple cloning site
   2686..2723    +  promoter       minimal CMV promoter: human cytomegalovirus (CMV) immediate early promoter
   2871..4523    +  CDS            PRKAA2: AAPK2_HUMAN - Also known as AMPK, AMPK2. Experimental evidence at protein level: Swiss-Prot protein existence level 1. Catalytic subunit of AMP-activated protein kinase (AMPK), an energy sensor protein kinase that plays a key role in regulating cellular energy metabolism. In response to reduction of intracellular ATP levels, AMPK activates energy-producing pathways and inhibits energy-consuming processes: inhibits protein, carbohydrate and lipid biosynthesis, as well as cell growth and proliferation. AMPK acts via direct phosphorylation of metabolic enzymes, and by longer-term effects via phos
   4538..4561    +  misc_feature   MCS (fragment): pBluescript multiple cloning site
   4561..5149    +  misc_feature   WPRE: woodchuck hepatitis virus posttranscriptional regulatory element
   5086..5667    +  CDS            nef (fragment): NEF_HV1H2 - Experimental evidence at protein level: Swiss-Prot protein existence level 1. Extracellular Nef protein targets CD4(+) T-lymphocytes for apoptosis by interacting with CXCR4 surface receptors. From Human immunodeficiency virus type 1 group M subtype B (isolate HXB2) (HIV-1).
   5674..5854    +  LTR            5' LTR (truncated): truncated 5' long terminal repeat (LTR) from HIV-1
   5886..6110    +  polyA_signal   bGH poly(A) signal: bovine growth hormone polyadenylation signal
   6114..6135    +  promoter       SV40 promoter (fragment): SV40 enhancer and early promoter
   6156..6584    +  rep_origin     f1 ori (sequence partly withheld): f1 bacteriophage origin of replication; arrow indicates direction of (+) strand synthesis
   6598..6927    +  promoter       SV40 promoter: SV40 enhancer and early promoter
   6975..7022    +  promoter       EM7 promoter: synthetic bacterial promoter&nbsp
   7041..7415    +  CDS            BleoR: antibiotic-binding protein; Sh ble from Streptoalloteichus hindustanus; confers resistance to bleomycin, phleomycin, and Zeocin™
   7425..7550    +  CDS            ble (fragment): BLE_KLEPN - Experimental evidence at protein level: Swiss-Prot protein existence level 1. Binding protein with a strong affinity to the bleomycin family of antibiotics. Binds to CL990; an antimitotic-antibiotic compound. From Klebsiella pneumoniae.
   7545..7666    +  polyA_signal   SV40 poly(A) signal: SV40 polyadenylation signal
   7739..7755    -  protein_bind   lac operator: The lac repressor binds to the lac operator to inhibit transcription in E. coli. This inhibition can be relieved by adding lactose or isopropyl-β-D-thiogalactopyranoside (IPTG). lac repressor encoded by lacI
   7763..7793    -  promoter       lac promoter: promoter for the E. coli lac operon
   7808..7829    -  protein_bind   CAP binding site: CAP binding activates transcription in the presence of cAMP. E. coli catabolite activator protein
   7842..7934    -  CDS            lacI (fragment): lac repressor; lacI; The lac repressor binds to the lac operator to inhibit transcription in E. coli. This inhibition can be relieved by adding lactose or isopropyl-β-D-thiogalactopyranoside (IPTG).
   8117..8705    -  rep_origin     ori: high-copy-number ColE1/pMB1/pBR322/pUC origin of replication
   8876..9736    -  CDS            AmpR: β-lactamase; bla; confers resistance to ampicillin, carbenicillin, and related antibiotics
   9737..9841    -  promoter       AmpR promoter: bla
   9900..9952    -  misc_feature   bom (fragment): basis of mobility region from pBR322
>Addgene plasmid #69826 | FUW TetO HA-AMPKa2 WT | depositor full sequence | sequence record 139686 | FUW TetO HA-AMPKa2 WT sequence 10100 bps
CGCGTTGACATTGATTATTGACTAGTTATTAATAGTAATCAATTACGGGGTCATTAGTTCATAGCCCATA
TATGGAGTTCCGCGTTACATAACTTACGGTAAATGGCCCGCCTGGCTGACCGCCCAACGACCCCCGCCCA
TTGACGTCAATAATGACGTATGTTCCCATAGTAACGCCAATAGGGACTTTCCATTGACGTCAATGGGTGG
AGTATTTACGGTAAACTGCCCACTTGGCAGTACATCAAGTGTATCATATGCCAAGTACGCCCCCTATTGA
CGTCAATGACGGTAAATGGCCCGCCTGGCATTATGCCCAGTACATGACCTTATGGGACTTTCCTACTTGG
CAGTACATCTACGTATTAGTCATCGCTATTACCATGGTGATGCGGTTTTGGCAGTACATCAATGGGCGTG
GATAGCGGTTTGACTCACGGGGATTTCCAAGTCTCCACCCCATTGACGTCAATGGGAGTTTGTTTTGGCA
CCAAAATCAACGGGACTTTCCAAAATGTCGTAACAACTCCGCCCCATTGACGCAAATGGGCGGTAGGCGT
GTACGGTGGGAGGTCTATATAAGCAGCGCGTTTTGCCTGTACTGGGTCTCTCTGGTTAGACCAGATCTGA
GCCTGGGAGCTCTCTGGCTAACTAGGGAACCCACTGCTTAAGCCTCAATAAAGCTTGCCTTGAGTGCTTC
AAGTAGTGTGTGCCCGTCTGTTGTGTGACTCTGGTAACTAGAGATCCCTCAGACCCTTTTAGTCAGTGTG
GAAAATCTCTAGCAGTGGCGCCCGAACAGGGACTTGAAAGCGAAAGGGAAACCAGAGGAGCTCTCTCGAC
GCAGGACTCGGCTTGCTGAAGCGCGCACGGCAAGAGGCGAGGGGCGGCGACTGGTGAGTACGCCAAAAAT
TTTGACTAGCGGAGGCTAGAAGGAGAGAGATGGGTGCGAGAGCGTCAGTATTAAGCGGGGGAGAATTAGA
TCGCGATGGGAAAAAATTCGGTTAAGGCCAGGGGGAAAGAAAAAATATAAATTAAAACATATAGTATGGG
CAAGCAGGGAGCTAGAACGATTCGCAGTTAATCCTGGCCTGTTAGAAACATCAGAAGGCTGTAGACAAAT
ACTGGGACAGCTACAACCATCCCTTCAGACAGGATCAGAAGAACTTAGATCATTATATAATACAGTAGCA
ACCCTCTATTGTGTGCATCAAAGGATAGAGATAAAAGACACCAAGGAAGCTTTAGACAAGATAGAGGAAG
AGCAAAACAAAAGTAAGACCACCGCACAGCAAGCGGCCGCTGATCTTCAGACCTGGAGGAGGAGATATGA
GGGACAATTGGAGAAGTGAATTATATAAATATAAAGTAGTAAAAATTGAACCATTAGGAGTAGCACCCAC
CAAGGCAAAGAGAAGAGTGGTGCAGAGAGAAAAAAGAGCAGTGGGAATAGGAGCTTTGTTCCTTGGGTTC
TTGGGAGCAGCAGGAAGCACTATGGGCGCAGCGTCAATGACGCTGACGGTACAGGCCAGACAATTATTGT
CTGGTATAGTGCAGCAGCAGAACAATTTGCTGAGGGCTATTGAGGCGCAACAGCATCTGTTGCAACTCAC
AGTCTGGGGCATCAAGCAGCTCCAGGCAAGAATCCTGGCTGTGGAAAGATACCTAAAGGATCAACAGCTC
CTGGGGATTTGGGGTTGCTCTGGAAAACTCATTTGCACCACTGCTGTGCCTTGGAATGCTAGTTGGAGTA
ATAAATCTCTGGAACAGATTTGGAATCACACGACCTGGATGGAGTGGGACAGAGAAATTAACAATTACAC
AAGCTTAATACACTCCTTAATTGAAGAATCGCAAAACCAGCAAGAAAAGAATGAACAAGAATTATTGGAA
TTAGATAAATGGGCAAGTTTGTGGAATTGGTTTAACATAACAAATTGGCTGTGGTATATAAAATTATTCA
TAATGATAGTAGGAGGCTTGGTAGGTTTAAGAATAGTTTTTGCTGTACTTTCTATAGTGAATAGAGTTAG
GCAGGGATATTCACCATTATCGTTTCAGACCCACCTCCCAACCCCGAGGGGACCCGACAGGCCCGAAGGA
ATAGAAGAAGAAGGTGGAGAGAGAGACAGAGACAGATCCATTCGATTAGTGAACGGATCGGCACTGCGTG
CGCCAATTCTGCAGACAAATGGCAGTATTCATCCACAATTTTAAAAGAAAAGGGGGGATTGGGGGGTACA
GTGCAGGGGAAAGAATAGTAGACATAATAGCAACAGACATACAAACTAAAGAATTACAAAAACAAATTAC
AAAAATTCAAAATTTTCGGGTTTATTACAGGGACAGCAGAGATCCAGTTTGGTTAGATCTCGAGTTTACC
ACTCCCTATCAGTGATAGAGAAAAGTGAAAGTCGAGTTTACCACTCCCTATCAGTGATAGAGAAAAGTGA
AAGTCGAGTTTACCACTCCCTATCAGTGATAGAGAAAAGTGAAAGTCGAGTTTACCACTCCCTATCAGTG
ATAGAGAAAAGTGAAAGTCGAGTTTACCACTCCCTATCAGTGATAGAGAAAAGTGAAAGTCGAGTTTACC
ACTCCCTATCAGTGATAGAGAAAAGTGAAAGTCGAGTTTACCACTCCCTATCAGTGATAGAGAAAAGTGA
AAGTCGAGCTCGGTACCCGGGTCGAGTAGGCGTGTACGGTGGGAGGCCTATATAAGCAGAGCTCGTTTAG
TGAACCGTCAGATCGCCTGGAGACGCCATCCACGCTGTTTTGACCTCCATAGAAGACACCGGGACCGATC
CAGCCTCCGCGGCCCCGAATTCGAAACCATGTATGATGTTCCTGATTATGCTAGCCTCCCGGGGAATTCG
GCTGAGAAGCAGAAGCACGACGGGCGGGTGAAGATCGGACACTACGTGCTGGGCGACACGCTGGGCGTCG
GCACCTTCGGCAAAGTGAAGATTGGAGAACATCAATTAACAGGCCATAAAGTGGCAGTTAAAATCTTAAA
TAGACAGAAGATTCGCAGTTTAGATGTTGTTGGAAAAATAAAACGAGAAATTCAAAATCTAAAACTCTTT
CGTCATCCTCATATTATCAAACTATACCAGGTGATCAGCACTCCAACAGATTTTTTTATGGTAATGGAAT
ATGTGTCTGGAGGTGAATTATTTGACTACATCTGTAAGCATGGACGGGTTGAAGAGATGGAAGCCAGGCG
GCTCTTTCAGCAGATTCTGTCTGCTGTGGATTACTGTCATAGGCATATGGTTGTTCATCGAGACCTGAAA
CCAGAGAATGTCCTGTTGGATGCACACATGAATGCCAAGATAGCCGATTTCGGATTATCTAATATGATGT
CAGATGGTGAATTTCTGAGAACTAGTTGCGGATCTCCAAATTATGCAGCACCTGAAGTCATCTCAGGCAG
ATTGTATGCAGGTCCTGAAGTTGATATCTGGAGCTGTGGTGTTATCTTGTATGCTCTTCTTTGTGGCACC
CTCCCATTTGATGATGAGCATGTACCTACGTTATTTAAGAAGATCCGAGGGGGTGTCTTTTATATCCCAG
AATATCTCAATCGTTCTGTCGCCACTCTCCTGATGCATATGCTGCAGGTTGACCCACTGAAACGAGCAAC
TATCAAAGACATAAGAGAGCATGAATGGTTTAAACAAGATTTGCCCAGTTACTTATTTCCTGAAGACCCT
TCCTATGATGCTAACGTCATTGATGATGAGGCTGTGAAAGAAGTGTGTGAAAAATTTGAATGTACAGAAT
CAGAAGTAATGAACAGTTTATATAGTGGTGACCCTCAAGACCAGCTTGCAGTGGCTTATCATCTTATCAT
TGACAATCGGAGAATAATGAACCAAGCCAGTGAGTTCTACCTCGCCTCTAGTCCTCCATCTGGTTCTTTT
ATGGATGATAGTGCCATGCATATTCCCCCAGGCCTGAAACCTCATCCAGAAAGGATGCCACCTCTTATAG
CAGACAGCCCCAAAGCAAGATGTCCATTGGATGCACTGAATACGACTAAGCCCAAATCTTTAGCTGTGAA
AAAAGCCAAGTGGCATCTTGGAATCCGAAGTCAGAGCAAACCGTATGACATTATGGCTGAAGTTTACCGA
GCTATGAAGCAGCTGGATTTTGAATGGAAGGTAGTGAATGCATACCATCTTCGTGTAAGAAGAAAAAATC
CAGTGACTGGCAATTACGTGAAAATGAGCTTACAACTTTACCTGGTTGATAACAGGAGCTATCTTTTGGA
CTTTAAAAGCATTGATGATGAAGTAGTGGAGCAGAGATCTGGTTCCTCAACACCTCAGCGTTCCTGTTCT
GCTGCTGGCTTACACAGACCAAGATCAAGTTTTGATTCCACAACTGCAGAGAGCCATTCACTTTCTGGCT
CTCTCACTGGCTCTTTGACCGGAAGCACATTGTCTTCAGTTTCACCTCGCCTGGGCAGTCACACCATGGA
TTTTTTTGAAATGTGTGCCAGTCTGATTACTACTTTAGCCCGTTAATTAAGCTAGCTAATTCGATATCAA
GCTTATCGATAATCAACCTCTGGATTACAAAATTTGTGAAAGATTGACTGGTATTCTTAACTATGTTGCT
CCTTTTACGCTATGTGGATACGCTGCTTTAATGCCTTTGTATCATGCTATTGCTTCCCGTATGGCTTTCA
TTTTCTCCTCCTTGTATAAATCCTGGTTGCTGTCTCTTTATGAGGAGTTGTGGCCCGTTGTCAGGCAACG
TGGCGTGGTGTGCACTGTGTTTGCTGACGCAACCCCCACTGGTTGGGGCATTGCCACCACCTGTCAGCTC
CTTTCCGGGACTTTCGCTTTCCCCCTCCCTATTGCCACGGCGGAACTCATCGCCGCCTGCCTTGCCCGCT
GCTGGACAGGGGCTCGGCTGTTGGGCACTGACAATTCCGTGGTGTTGTCGGGGAAATCATCGTCCTTTCC
TTGGCTGCTCGCCTGTGTTGCCACCTGGATTCTGCGCGGGACGTCCTTCTGCTACGTCCCTTCGGCCCTC
AATCCAGCGGACCTTCCTTCCCGCGGCCTGCTGCCGGCTCTGCGGCCTCTTCCGCGTCTTCGCCTTCGCC
CTCAGACGAGTCGGATCTCCCTTTGGGCCGCCTCCCCGCATCGATACCGTCGACCTCGAGACCTAGAAAA
ACATGGAGCAATCACAAGTAGCAATACAGCAGCTACCAATGCTGATTGTGCCTGGCTAGAAGCACAAGAG
GAGGAGGAGGTGGGTTTTCCAGTCACACCTCAGGTACCTTTAAGACCAATGACTTACAAGGCAGCTGTAG
ATCTTAGCCACTTTTTAAAAGAAAAGGGGGGACTGGAAGGGCTAATTCACTCCCAACGAAGACAAGATAT
CCTTGATCTGTGGATCTACCACACACAAGGCTACTTCCCTGATTGGCAGAACTACACACCAGGGCCAGGG
ATCAGATATCCACTGACCTTTGGATGGTGCTACAAGCTAGTACCAGTTGAGCAAGAGAAGGTAGAAGAAG
CCAATGAAGGAGAGAACACCCGCTTGTTACACCCTGTGAGCCTGCATGGGATGGATGACCCGGAGAGAGA
AGTATTAGAGTGGAGGTTTGACAGCCGCCTAGCATTTCATCACATGGCCCGAGAGCTGCATCCGGACTGT
ACTGGGTCTCTCTGGTTAGACCAGATCTGAGCCTGGGAGCTCTCTGGCTAACTAGGGAACCCACTGCTTA
AGCCTCAATAAAGCTTGCCTTGAGTGCTTCAAGTAGTGTGTGCCCGTCTGTTGTGTGACTCTGGTAACTA
GAGATCCCTCAGACCCTTTTAGTCAGTGTGGAAAATCTCTAGCAGGGCCCGTTTAAACCCGCTGATCAGC
CTCGACTGTGCCTTCTAGTTGCCAGCCATCTGTTGTTTGCCCCTCCCCCGTGCCTTCCTTGACCCTGGAA
GGTGCCACTCCCACTGTCCTTTCCTAATAAAATGAGGAAATTGCATCGCATTGTCTGAGTAGGTGTCATT
CTATTCTGGGGGGTGGGGTGGGGCAGGACAGCAAGGGGGAGGATTGGGAAGACAATAGCAGGCATGCTGG
GGATGCGGTGGGCTCTATGGCTTCTGAGGCGGAAAGAACCAGCTGGGGCTCTAGGGGGTATCCCC
[124 nt withheld, positions 6156-6279]
C
[91 nt withheld, positions 6281-6371]
A
[49 nt withheld, positions 6373-6421]
CCTTTGACGTTGGAGTCCACGTTCTTT
[37 nt withheld, positions 6449-6485]
ACCCTATCTCGGTCTATTCTTTTGATTTATAAGGGATTTTGCCGATTTCGGCCTATTGGTTAAAAAATGA
GCTGATTTAACAAAAATTTAACGCGAATTAATTCTGTGGAATGTGTGTCAGTTAGGGTGTGGAAAGTCCC
CAGGCTCCCCAGCAGGCAGAAGTATGCAAAGCATGCATCTCAATTAGTCAGCAACCAGGTGTGGAAAGTC
CCCAGGCTCCCCAGCAGGCAGAAGTATGCAAAGCATGCATCTCAATTAGTCAGCAACCATAGTCCCGCCC
CTAACTCCGCCCATCCCGCCCCTAACTCCGCCCAGTTCCGCCCATTCTCCGCCCCATGGCTGACTAATTT
TTTTTATTTATGCAGAGGCCGAGGCCGCCTCTGCCTCTGAGCTATTCCAGAAGTAGTGAGGAGGCTTTTT
TGGAGGCCTAGGCTTTTGCAAAAAGCTCCCGGGAGCTTGTATATCCATTTTCGGATCTGATCAGCACGTG
TTGACAATTAATCATCGGCATAGTATATCGGCATAGTATAATACGACAAGGTGAGGAACTAAACCATGGC
CAAGTTGACCAGTGCCGTTCCGGTGCTCACCGCGCGCGACGTCGCCGGAGCGGTCGAGTTCTGGACCGAC
CGGCTCGGGTTCTCCCGGGACTTCGTGGAGGACGACTTCGCCGGTGTGGTCCGGGACGACGTGACCCTGT
TCATCAGCGCGGTCCAGGACCAGGTGGTGCCGGACAACACCCTGGCCTGGGTGTGGGTGCGCGGCCTGGA
CGAGCTGTACGCCGAGTGGTCGGAGGTCGTGTCCACGAACTTCCGGGACGCCTCCGGGCCGGCCATGACC
GAGATCGGCGAGCAGCCGTGGGGGCGGGAGTTCGCCCTGCGCGACCCGGCCGGCAACTGCGTGCACTTCG
TGGCCGAGGAGCAGGACTGACACGTGCTACGAGATTTCGATTCCACCGCCGCCTTCTATGAAAGGTTGGG
CTTCGGAATCGTTTTCCGGGACGCCGGCTGGATGATCCTCCAGCGCGGGGATCTCATGCTGGAGTTCTTC
GCCCACCCCAACTTGTTTATTGCAGCTTATAATGGTTACAAATAAAGCAATAGCATCACAAATTTCACAA
ATAAAGCATTTTTTTCACTGCATTCTAGTTGTGGTTTGTCCAAACTCATCAATGTATCTTATCATGTCTG
TATACCGTCGACCTCTAGCTAGAGCTTGGCGTAATCATGGTCATAGCTGTTTCCTGTGTGAAATTGTTAT
CCGCTCACAATTCCACACAACATACGAGCCGGAAGCATAAAGTGTAAAGCCTGGGGTGCCTAATGAGTGA
GCTAACTCACATTAATTGCGTTGCGCTCACTGCCCGCTTTCCAGTCGGGAAACCTGTCGTGCCAGCTGCA
TTAATGAATCGGCCAACGCGCGGGGAGAGGCGGTTTGCGTATTGGGCGCTCTTCCGCTTCCTCGCTCACT
GACTCGCTGCGCTCGGTCGTTCGGCTGCGGCGAGCGGTATCAGCTCACTCAAAGGCGGTAATACGGTTAT
CCACAGAATCAGGGGATAACGCAGGAAAGAACATGTGAGCAAAAGGCCAGCAAAAGGCCAGGAACCGTAA
AAAGGCCGCGTTGCTGGCGTTTTTCCATAGGCTCCGCCCCCCTGACGAGCATCACAAAAATCGACGCTCA
AGTCAGAGGTGGCGAAACCCGACAGGACTATAAAGATACCAGGCGTTTCCCCCTGGAAGCTCCCTCGTGC
GCTCTCCTGTTCCGACCCTGCCGCTTACCGGATACCTGTCCGCCTTTCTCCCTTCGGGAAGCGTGGCGCT
TTCTCATAGCTCACGCTGTAGGTATCTCAGTTCGGTGTAGGTCGTTCGCTCCAAGCTGGGCTGTGTGCAC
GAACCCCCCGTTCAGCCCGACCGCTGCGCCTTATCCGGTAACTATCGTCTTGAGTCCAACCCGGTAAGAC
ACGACTTATCGCCACTGGCAGCAGCCACTGGTAACAGGATTAGCAGAGCGAGGTATGTAGGCGGTGCTAC
AGAGTTCTTGAAGTGGTGGCCTAACTACGGCTACACTAGAAGAACAGTATTTGGTATCTGCGCTCTGCTG
AAGCCAGTTACCTTCGGAAAAAGAGTTGGTAGCTCTTGATCCGGCAAACAAACCACCGCTGGTAGCGGTG
GTTTTTTTGTTTGCAAGCAGCAGATTACGCGCAGAAAAAAAGGATCTCAAGAAGATCCTTTGATCTTTTC
TACGGGGTCTGACGCTCAGTGGAACGAAAACTCACGTTAAGGGATTTTGGTCATGAGATTATCAAAAAGG
ATCTTCACCTAGATCCTTTTAAATTAAAAATGAAGTTTTAAATCAATCTAAAGTATATATGAGTAAACTT
GGTCTGACAGTTACCAATGCTTAATCAGTGAGGCACCTATCTCAGCGATCTGTCTATTTCGTTCATCCAT
AGTTGCCTGACTCCCCGTCGTGTAGATAACTACGATACGGGAGGGCTTACCATCTGGCCCCAGTGCTGCA
ATGATACCGCGAGACCCACGCTCACCGGCTCCAGATTTATCAGCAATAAACCAGCCAGCCGGAAGGGCCG
AGCGCAGAAGTGGTCCTGCAACTTTATCCGCCTCCATCCAGTCTATTAATTGTTGCCGGGAAGCTAGAGT
AAGTAGTTCGCCAGTTAATAGTTTGCGCAACGTTGTTGCCATTGCTACAGGCATCGTGGTGTCACGCTCG
TCGTTTGGTATGGCTTCATTCAGCTCCGGTTCCCAACGATCAAGGCGAGTTACATGATCCCCCATGTTGT
GCAAAAAAGCGGTTAGCTCCTTCGGTCCTCCGATCGTTGTCAGAAGTAAGTTGGCCGCAGTGTTATCACT
CATGGTTATGGCAGCACTGCATAATTCTCTTACTGTCATGCCATCCGTAAGATGCTTTTCTGTGACTGGT
GAGTACTCAACCAAGTCATTCTGAGAATAGTGTATGCGGCGACCGAGTTGCTCTTGCCCGGCGTCAATAC
GGGATAATACCGCGCCACATAGCAGAACTTTAAAAGTGCTCATCATTGGAAAACGTTCTTCGGGGCGAAA
ACTCTCAAGGATCTTACCGCTGTTGAGATCCAGTTCGATGTAACCCACTCGTGCACCCAACTGATCTTCA
GCATCTTTTACTTTCACCAGCGTTTCTGGGTGAGCAAAAACAGGAAGGCAAAATGCCGCAAAAAAGGGAA
TAAGGGCGACACGGAAATGTTGAATACTCATACTCTTCCTTTTTCAATATTATTGAAGCATTTATCAGGG
TTATTGTCTCATGAGCGGATACATATTTGAATGTATTTAGAAAAATAAACAAATAGGGGTTCCGCGCACA
TTTCCCCGAAAAGTGCCACCTGACGTCGACGGATCGGGAGATCTCCCGATCCCCTATGGTGCACTCTCAG
TACAATCTGCTCTGATGCCGCATAGTTAAGCCAGTATCTGCTCCCTGCTTGTGTGTTGGAGGTCGCTGAG
TAGTGCGCGAGCAAAATTTAAGCTACAACAAGGCAAGGCTTGACCGACAATTGCATGAAGAATCTGCTTA
GGGTTAGGCGTTTTGCGCTGCTTCGCGATGTACGGGCCAGATATA
