>Addgene plasmid #69826 | FUW TetO HA-AMPKa2 WT | addgene partial sequence | sequence record 142829 | WPRE-R 5'-CATAGCGTAAAAGGAGCAACA-3'
TCTTTCACAAATTTTGTAATCCAGAGGTTGATTATCGATAAGCTTGATATCGAATTAGCTAGCTTAATTA
ACGGGCTAAAGTAGTAATCAGACTGGCACACATTTCAAAAAAATCCATGGTGTGACTGCCCAGGCGAGGT
GAAACTGAAGACAATGTGCTTCCGGTCAAAGAGCCAGTGAGAGAGCCAGAAAGTGAATGGCTCTCTGCAG
TTGTGGAATCAAAACTTGATCTTGGTCTGTGTAAGCCAGCAGCAGAACAGGAACGCTGAGGTGTTGAGGA
ACCAGATCTCTGCTCCACTACTTCATCATCAATGCTTTTAAAGTCCAAAAGATAGCTCCTGTTATCAACC
AGGTAAAGTTGTAAGCTCATTTTCACGTAATTGCCAGTCACTGGATTTTTTCTTCTTACACGAAGATGGT
ATGCATTCACTACCTTCCATTCAAAATCCAGCTGCTTCATAGCTCGGTAAACTTCAGCCATAATGTCATA
CGGTTTGCTCTGACTTCGGATTCCAAGATGCCACTTGGCTTTTTTCACAGCTAAAGATTTGGGCTTAGTC
GTATTCAGTGCATCCAATGGACATCTTGCTTTGGGGCTGTCTGCTATAAGAGGTGGCATCCTTTCTGGAT
GAGGTTTCAGGCCTGGGGGAATATGCATGGCACTATCATCCATAAAAGAACCAGATGGAGGACTAGAGGC
GAGGTAGAACTCACTGGCTTGGTTCATTATTCTCCGATTGTCAATGATAAGATGATAAGCCACTGCAAGC
TGGTCTTGAGGGTCACCACTATATAAACTGTTCATTACTTCTGATTCTGTACATTCAAATTTTTCACACA
CTTCTTTCACAGCCTCATCATCAATGACGTTAGCATCATAGGAAGGGTCTTCAGGAAA
