>Addgene plasmid #69826 | FUW TetO HA-AMPKa2 WT | addgene partial sequence | sequence record 146637 | TRE-F 5'-AAGTGAAAGTCGAGCTCGGTA-3'
GGAGGCCTATATAAGCAGAGCTCGTTTAGTGAACCGTCAGATCGCCTGGAGACGCCATCCACGCTGTTTT
GACCTCCATAGAAGACACCGGGACCGATCCAGCCTCCGCGGCCCCGAATTCGAAACCATGTATGATGTTC
CTGATTATGCTAGCCTCCCGGGGAATTCGGCTGAGAAGCAGAAGCACGACGGGCGGGTGAAGATCGGACA
CTACGTGCTGGGCGACACGCTGGGCGTCGGCACCTTCGGCAAAGTGAAGATTGGAGAACATCAATTAACA
GGCCATAAAGTGGCAGTTAAAATCTTAAATAGACAGAAGATTCGCAGTTTAGATGTTGTTGGAAAAATAA
AACGAGAAATTCAAAATCTAAAACTCTTTCGTCATCCTCATATTATCAAACTATACCAGGTGATCAGCAC
TCCAACAGATTTTTTTATGGTAATGGAATATGTGTCTGGAGGTGAATTATTTGACTACATCTGTAAGCAT
GGACGGGTTGAAGAGATGGAAGCCAGGCGGCTCTTTCAGCAGATTCTGTCTGCTGTGGATTACTGTCATA
GGCATATGGTTGTTCATCGAGACCTGAAACCAGAGAATGTCCTGTTGGATGCACACATGAATGCCAAGAT
AGCCGATTTCGGATTATCTAATATGATGTCAGATGGTGAATTTCTGAGAACTAGTTGCGGATCTCCAAAT
TATGCAGCACCTGAAGTCATCTCAGGCAGATTGTATGCAGGTCCTGAAGTTGATATCTGGAGCTGTGGTG
TTATCTTGTATGCTCTTCTTTGTGGCACCCTCCCATTTGATGATGAGCATGTACCTACGTTATTTAAGAA
GATCCGAGGGGGTGTCTTTTATATCCCAGAATATCTCAATCGTTCTGTCGCCACTCTCCTGATGCATATG
CTGCAGGTTGACCCACTGAAACGAGCAACTATC
